>Addgene plasmid #245135 | pLLK012 | addgene full sequence | sequence record 494092 | Addgene NGS Result
TTGAGATCCTTTTTTTCTGCGCGTAATCTGCTGCTTGCAAACAAAAAAACCACCGCTACCAGCGGTGGTT
TGTTTGCCGGATCAAGAGCTACCAACTCTTTTTCCGAAGGTAACTGGCTTCAGCAGAGCGCAGATACCAA
ATACTGTTCTTCTAGTGTAGCCGTAGTTAGGCCACCACTTCAAGAACTCTGTAGCACCGCCTACATACCT
CGCTCTGCTAATCCTGTTACCAGTGGCTGCTGCCAGTGGCGATAAGTCGTGTCTTACCGGGTTGGACTCA
AGACGATAGTTACCGGATAAGGCGCAGCGGTCGGGCTGAACGGGGGGTTCGTGCACACAGCCCAGCTTGG
AGCGAACGACCTACACCGAACTGAGATACCTACAGCGTGAGCTATGAGAAAGCGCCACGCTTCCCGAAGG
GAGAAAGGCGGACAGGTATCCGGTAAGCGGCAGGGTCGGAACAGGAGAGCGCACGAGGGAGCTTCAAGGG
GGAAACGCCTGGTATCTTTATAGTCCTGTCGGGTTTCGCCACCTCTGACTTGAGCGTCGATTTTTGTGAT
GCTCGTCAGGGGGGCGGAGCCTATGGAAAAACGCCAGCAACGCGGCCTTTTTACGGTTCCTGGCCTTTTG
CTGGCCTTTTGCTCACATGTTCTTTCCTGCGTTATCCCCTGATTCTGTGGATAACCGTATTACCGCCTTT
GAGTGAGCTGATACCGCTCGCCGCAGCCGAACGACCGAGCGCAGCGAGTCAGTGAGCGAGGAAGCGGAAG
AGCGCTCGGCCGGGGATCGATCCCCGGGTACGTACCCGGCAGTTTTTCTTTTTCGGCAAGTGTTCAAGAA
GTTATTAAGTCGGGAGTGCAGTCGAAGTGGGCAAGTTGAAAAATTCACAAAAATGTGGTATAATATCTTT
GTTCATTAGAGCGATAAACTTGAATTTGAGAGGGAACTTAGATGGTATTTGAAAAAATTGATAAAAATAG
TTGGAACAGAAAAGAGTATTTTGACCACTACTTTGCAAGTGTACCTTGTACCTACAGCATGACCGTTAAA
GTGGATATCACACAAATAAAGGAAAAGGGAATGAAACTATATCCTGCAATGCTTTATTATATTGCAATGA
TTGTAAACCGCCATTCAGAGTTTAGGACGGCAATCAATCAAGATGGTGAATTGGGGATATATGATGAGAT
GATACCAAGCTATACAATATTTCACAATGATACTGAAACATTTTCCAGCCTTTGGACTGAGTGTAAGTCT
GACTTTAAATCATTTTTAGCAGATTATGAAAGTGATACGCAACGGTATGGAAACAATCATAGAATGGAAG
GAAAGCCAAATGCTCCGGAAAACATTTTTAATGTATCTATGATACCGTGGTCAACCTTCGATGGCTTTAA
TCTGAATTTGCAGAAAGGATATGATTATTTGATTCCTATTTTTACTATGGGGAAATATTATAAAGAAGAT
AACAAAATTATACTTCCTTTGGCAATTCAAGTTCATCACGCAGTATGTGACGGATTTCACATTTGCCGTT
TTGTAAACGAATTGCAGGAATTGATAAATAGTTAACTTCAGGTTTGTCTGTAACTAAAAACAAGTATTTA
AGCAAAAACATCGTAGAAATACGGTGTTTTTTGTTACCCTAAAATCTACAATTTTATACATAACCACAGG
TTAGTACAAAGACCTTGTGTTTCTTTTTGAAAGGCTTAAAACAAGGATTTTTCCTTGATTTAAGCCCCGA
AAAGCAACACAACCAAGGTTTTAGTATCAATCTGTGGTTTTTATATTTTCAGAGACCGGTCAGATCTGCA
GAATTCGCCCTTCCTGCTTCGGGGTCATTATAGCGATTTTTTCGGTATATCCATCCTTTTTCGCACGATA
TACAGGATTTTGCCAAAGGGTTCGTGTAGACTTTCCTTGGTGTATCCAACGGCGTCAGCCGGGCAGGATA
GGTGAAGTAGGCCCACCCGCGAGCGGGTGTTCCTTCTTCACTGTCCCTTATTCGCACCTGGCGGTGCTCA
ACGGGAATCCTGCTCTGCGAGGCTGGCCGGCTACCGCCGGCGTAACAGATGAGGGCAAGCGGATGGCTGA
TGAAACCAAGCCAACCAGGAAGGGCAGCCCACCTATCAAGGTGTACTGCCTTCCAGACGAACGAAGAGCG
ATTGAGGAAAAGGCGGCGGCGGCCGGCATGAGCCTGTCGGCCTACCTGCTGGCCGTCGGCCAGGGCTACA
AAATCACGGGCGTCGTGGACTATGAGCACGTCCGCGAGCTGGCCCGCATCAATGGCGACCTGGGCCGCCT
GGGCGGCCTGCTGAAACTCTGGCTCACCGACGACCCGCGCACGGCGCGGTTCGGTGATGCCACGATCCTC
GCCCTGCTGGCGAAGATCGAAGAGAAGCAGGACGAGCTTGGCAAGGTCATGATGGGCGTGGTCCGCCCGA
GGGCAGAGCCATGACTTTTTTAGCCGCTAAAACGGCCGGGGGGTGCGCGTGATTGCCAAGCACGTCCCCA
TGCGCTCCATCAAGAAGAGCGACTTCGCGGAGCTGGTGAAGTACATCACCGACGAGCAAGGCAAGACCGA
TCCCCTACTACTGACAGCTTCCAAGGAGCTAAAGAGGTCCCTAGCGCAGCCTAAGGGCGAATTCCAGCAC
ACTGGCATCTTTTTATTTAGGGATTTCTCACATAAAATAGAGGCTATTTATAGCCTCTATTTTATTTTAT
ATTTATTTTAAATAAAAAAGACTTCTCATGAGAGAAGCCTTTTTCTATTTAAAGTTTTATTAAAACTTAT
AGGATCCCTATAGAATTTCTTCAAAAAGTCTATAACCTGTAACACTGTTTATAGTTACTCTAAACAACAT
AGATCCATCAGGTGTAATTAACCTTTCATCTATTATTTTATTTCCATTCCACAAAGTGCCTGTTACGGTT
ATTTTCTTTCCATCAAAAACTGCAATCCCTTCGTATGGTCTACCAAAATAATTTAACATATTTGGTGTTA
CACCATCAATTACTAAAGTTCCATAAGGTAATATTACTTTAAAGTGATGATCGTCTACTGGATATACAAC
TTTGAATACTTCCTCAATTTGTGCCATTTGGTCTGCTGATAGTCCCTCATAAGGAATTATTACATGTATA
TCGATCTTTAATGCATTTTCTCCACTTCTAACTATTCTTTGTATTGGTGTAACTGAGACTGCAAGATTTT
GTAAAAGAGAACTCACTCCACCCTGTTCTAAAACTTGATCTAAATTATATGCAGCAGTTTGTTCCCAATC
ACCCACAAAATCTTCAAGTGTAAACACAAAATTTTCTCCTTTACTGCAGGAGCTCCATTATATTAAAATT
ACATCTCTTCATTATGTACATAGAATAATCATCCATATATTCCTAATATTTCTCACATCTCTATAATAAT
CCATTTTTATTCTTTTTGCAAGTCATTTTTTTGAAATTATTATTTTTCCCAAGCATATGAGTTTTTATAC
CCTTAAACTCCAATATTTAATAACTTAAAAAATTTGATTTTACTTATTTAAATTACTTATTTAAAAATTC
TTGTGTAGCATACACTTCTCCATTAGGCAATATATATAATCCAAACCCAGTATATACAAAATCACTATTT
AACATATTTTCATTATATTTATCTGACTTTTTCCAAACTGTAAATATTACATTTGCTACTTCTCTAGCAT
CCTTTGTTGTATAAGTACTTTTTGTAACAAGTGGTACAAAAGCTATATTTTCTTCACTTCTCAAGCCATA
TCCAGGGTACCATAAAAATAAGAAGCCTGCAAATGCAGGCTTCTTATTTTTATGCTAGCTTGATGCAGAA
TTCGCCCTTAAGTCTAAAAATTAGGGGAGATGTAAGGATTTGGGAAAAATAGAAGATGTTATAATCATAA
ATATGGTATTCGTAGGCTTAAAGTCAAAAAGGAGGTGAAATATAAATAGATTTTTAGCTAAATTAAGTAA
GAAATAGGAGGAGATTTATTGAACAAAAAATTAGAAAAACCATTTGTATATAAGAGAGAGTACGATTTGA
CTGGATATGATGTTGAAATTTTACAAAAATATGAGTTAGAACAAGCAATATATGTTTATGTTGGGAGTAG
TTGTGCATATAACATGAGAGCTAGAAGTAGTAAATGGAGATACCATATAAGAACAAATAATAAGTCTATA
TGTTGTAACATTAAAAATTTTATACATAACTTGGAATTGTTTTATAAAATGGAATTAAAGTTGTCAGATA
ATATTATTAATGATAAGCTATACTATAGCAATATAGCAGAGTTTGAAGAATTTGAAACACTAGAAAAAGC
TAGAGAGGTAGAAAGTACTATTATAAGTCAATATCAATTTTTAGATTCTATAAATCATATGTTAAAACAA
AAAATAATTTTATTGAGTAATAAGGATAGTGTGTTAAACATAACTAAAAATGGAAATACAAATTATTTGA
AAGTAAAAAATAAATACATAGAAAAACATAAGAACAAGCCAATAATGAGATACCATATCAACTGTCAATT
CAATACAGATGGAAGTGTCAAAAGTATTACACAGGAGTTTGAACCAATATTGGAATTAAACAAAAAAAAT
ACCCTAAGCCGACCAAGCAGAGTATTTTTAAAATAATATTTTAAGATAACAACAAAATGAGATAATACTA
CTAGACAATGACAACTCAACTACCAATTGAGTTTATGGAGCTACCAACTCCAATATCGGTCTAACTGATT
AAGTATCTGTAGTTATATAATAATATTGCTATCAATTTTAGCATCTTAACAATATTATTATACATACTAA
GCTAAAATTATTCAATAGTTGTAAAAGTTGATTAGTCAATAAGTATATATTTAATGTAGTGTTATCTCTT
AAAAAAACTAGATAAGGAGATAATAAATATATGGAACAATTAGATTCAAAATATAAGTTGAAAAAATTTC
TAATGGCAGTATTTAGAGATGGTATAGGACAAGGAAATAATCTTATTGATAATGAATATGTTAGAGTATT
TCAAAATAATAAAAGTAATAGTAAACAATTAGAACTCGGAGAAGAATTTAAAGAATATAGTAAAACAACT
TTTTTTAAAAATATAGATGATATAGTAGAATTTACCTTCGCAAAAAATATTTATTATGAAAATACATTTT
TTAACCTATGTACAACTGATGGAAAAGCAGGAACCAATGAAAACTTAATAAATAGATATGCATTAGGATT
TGATTTTGACAAAAAAGAATTAGGACAAGGTTTTAATTATAAAGATATAATTAATTTATTTACTAAGATA
GGATTACATTATCATATCCTAGTTGATAGTGGAAATGGATTCCATGTTTATGTGCTAATTAATAAAACTA
ATAACATTAAGTTAGTATCAGAAGTTACAAATACATTAATAAATAAATTGGGTGCAGATAAACAAGCAAA
TTTATCTACTCAAGTATTAAGAGTACCTTATACATATAATATTAAAAATACTACTAAACAAGTAAAAATA
ATACACCAAGACAAAAATATATATAGATATGACATAGAAAAGTTAGCTAAAAAATATTGCAAAGATGTAA
AAACAGTAGGTAATACTAATACAAAATATATATTAGATAGTAAGCTACCAAATTGTATAGTAGATATTTT
AAAAAATGGTAGTAAAGATGGACATAAAAACCTAGATTTGCAAAAAATAGTTGTGACTTTAAGATTGAGG
AATAAAAGTTTAAGTCAAGTAATATCCGTTGCTAGAGAATGGAACTATATATCACAAAATAGTCTTTCAA
ATAGTGAGCTAGAATATCAAGTCAAGTATATGTATGAGAAGCTTAAAACGGTTAATTTTGGTTGTACAGG
TTGTGAGTTTAATAGTGATTGTTGGAATAAAATAGAATCAGATTTTATATATAGTGATGAAGATACTTTG
TTCAATATGCCACATAAGCACTCAAAGGATTTGAAATATAAGAATAGGAAAGGGGTTAAAATAATGACTG
GTAATCAATTGTTTATCTATAATGTGTTACTTAACAATAAAGATAGAGAATTAAACATAGACGATATAAT
GGAGCTGATAACCTATAAACGTAAGAAGAAAGTTAAAAACATTGTTATGAGTGAAAAGACATTAAGAGAA
ACATTAAAAGAACTTCAACATAATGATTATATTACAAAAACAAAAGGTGTTACAAAGCTAGGAATAAAAG
ATACATACAATGTAAAAGAAGTTAGATGTAATATAGATAAACAATATACTATTAGTTACTTTGTTACCAT
GGCAGTAATTTGGGGAATAATTTCAACTGAAGAATTAAGATTATATACTCATATGAGATATAAGCAAGAT
TTATTGGTCAAAGATGATAAAATAAAAGGAAATATATTAAGAATTAATCAAGAGGAATTAGCAAAAGATT
TAGGAGTAACACAGCAAAGAATTTCAAATATGATAGAATCTTTATTAGATACTAAAATTTTAGATGTATG
GGAAACTAAAATAAATGATAGAGGATTTATGTACTATACATATAGATTAAACAAGTAGATTTTTGATAGG
ATTAGAATTGATTTTCTAGTCCTATTTTTATGCAAAAAAACTAATTAATAAAAATTTCTTTTGGTAAAAT
AATTGTACGAGAATTGCAAAAAAAAAATGGCATCAAAGTATTGAAATTAAGCCGTTTTAAAAATTTCTTT
TGGTAAAATAATTGTACATATATATGTAGTATATATATATATGTTTTTTAGAGAATGTATAACTAGAATA
TAGAGCTAGAATATAGAGAATGTATAACTAGAATATAGAGCTAGAATATAGAGAATGTATAACTAGAATA
TAGAGCTAGAATATAGAGAATGTATAACTAGAATATAGAGCTAGAATATAGAGAATGTATAACTAGAATA
TAGAGCTAGAATATAGAGAATGTATAACTAGAATATAGAGCTAGAATATAGAGAATGTATAACTAGAATA
TAGAGCTAGAATCCTAATTAGTAGGTGCTTTTTTAAAACAAGTTAAAAATCAAAAATAGTATTAGTAAGC
ATTGGAAATGCTAGATTCTAAAATAGAAAAGTAAAAAATTGGTGCACTATCTAAACTTATCTATATCGCT
TTTTCCGTCGTTTGGTTCTCTAGTTACGATACAGGGGATATGCTTATATTGAGTTATAGTACTAATCAGT
GCTTAATATAGTTAATAAAATTATAGTTACCATAGTTTAGTAACTATGATGTATGTTAGTTAGAAACTTG
CATTTCATGACCAAAATCCCTTAACGTGAGTTTTCGTTCCACTGAGCGTCAGACCCCGTAGAAAAGATCA
AAGGATCTTC
Features (pLannotate 1.2.2; 6 found; start..end, strand, type, name):
      1..589     +  rep_origin     ori: high-copy-number ColE1/pMB1/pBR322/pUC origin of replication
    952..1572    +  CDS            catP: CAT2_CLOPF - Protein inferred from homology: Swiss-Prot protein existence level 3. This enzyme is an effector of chloramphenicol resistance in bacteria. From Clostridium perfringens.
   1951..2060    +  oriT           oriT: incP origin of transfer
   2093..2464    +  CDS            traJ: oriT-recognizing protein; traJ
   2502..2597    +  CDS            traI (fragment): TRAI6_ECOLX - Experimental evidence at protein level: Swiss-Prot protein existence level 1. The initiation process of transfer DNA synthesis requires the interaction of at least three plasmid-specific components (TraH, I, and J) at the transfer origin resulting in the assembly of a specialised nucleoprotein complex - the relaxosome. Site- and strand-specific cleavage at the transfer origin is dependent on TraI and TraJ. From Escherichia coli.
   2811..3344    -  CDS            LUCI_OPLGR (fragment): Experimental evidence at protein level: Swiss-Prot protein existence level 1. Catalytic subunit of oplophorus-luciferin 2-monooxygenase. Oxidoreductase that converts coelenterazine (the oplophorus luciferin) to coelenteramide under emission of blue light with a maximum at 454 nm. Is also active with bisdeoxycoelenterazine. From Oplophorus gracilirostris (Luminous shrimp).
