[The description below was written by a language model from this plasmid's Addgene catalogue record and pLannotate feature annotations shown in this document.]
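Description:
pLLK012 is a bacterial expression and reporter plasmid built on the pMTL960 backbone, an E. coli–Clostridium shuttle vector, and derived in part from the earlier reporter plasmid pAF259. In E. coli it replicates from a high-copy ColE1/pUC-type origin and is selected with chloramphenicol through catP, a chloramphenicol acetyltransferase gene of Clostridium perfringens origin. An incP oriT together with traJ and a fragment of traI forms a mobilisation region, allowing the plasmid to be transferred by conjugation from a suitable E. coli donor into a recipient such as Clostridioides difficile. The automated annotation accounts for less than half of the 7,360 nt sequence. No Gram-positive replicon is annotated, so the elements responsible for maintenance in clostridia presumably lie in the unannotated portion but are not identified by the record.

The payload is PslpAlong-bitlucopt, a synthetic cassette cloned between KpnI and SacI. The bitlucopt reporter is detected in the feature table as a reverse-strand coding sequence matching a fragment of the Oplophorus gracilirostris luciferase catalytic subunit, the coelenterazine-oxidising, blue-light-emitting enzyme. The "opt" suffix suggests codon optimisation, although the record does not say so explicitly. Expression is driven by the C. difficile minimal slpA promoter extended by a further 332 bp of upstream sequence. The promoter itself is not picked up by the annotation.

The plasmid belongs to a set of genetic tools for C. difficile and related species. It provides a luminescent readout of activity from the extended slpA promoter, presumably for comparison with constructs carrying other promoter versions.
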