Addgene plasmid #245135: pLLK012
Purpose: Based on pAF259 but with bitluc expression driven by the C. difficile minimal slpA promoter with an additional 332bp upstream.
Depositing lab: Robert Fagan. Depositing organization: University of Sheffield. Publication: A set of genetic tools for use in Clostridioides difficile and related species. Fisher H, de Lussy Kubisa L, Jakhmola A, Walker E, Kirk JA, Oatley P, Chaudhuri RR, Douce GR, Ormsby MJ, Fagan RP. Microbiology (Reading). 2026 Feb;172(2). doi: 10.1099/mic.0.001665. PubMed 41712450.
Backbone
  Vector backbone: pMTL960
  Backbone manufacturer: Nigel P Minton
  Vector type: Bacterial Expression
Growth in bacteria
  Bacterial resistance: Chloramphenicol, 25 μg/mL
  Growth temperature: 37°C
  Growth strain: DH5alpha
  Copy number: High Copy
Gene/Insert
  Gene/Insert name: PslpAlong-bitlucopt
  Species: Synthetic
  Promoter: PslpAlong
  Cloning method: Restriction Enzyme; 5′ cloning site KpnI (unknown if destroyed); 3′ cloning site SacI (unknown if destroyed)
Resource information
  A portion of this plasmid was derived from a plasmid made by: pAF259 (Addgene #105494)
Terms and licenses: Academic/Nonprofit Terms; Industry Terms: Not Available to Industry
How to cite: pLLK012 was a gift from Robert Fagan (Addgene plasmid # 245135 ; http://n2t.net/addgene:245135 ; RRID:Addgene_245135)
